Addgene plasmid #179892: pJET-61-SFFV-T2A-PuroR-polyA-R11a
Purpose: Donor with homologous arms for Rab11a to knock in SFFV-T2A-Puromycin resistance-PolyA cassette (for knock out
Depositing lab: Patrick Caswell. Depositing organization: University of Manchester. Publication: On demand expression control of endogenous genes with DExCon, DExogron and LUXon reveals differential dynamics of Rab11 family members. Gemperle J, Harrison TS, Flett C, Adamson AD, Caswell PT. Elife. 2022 Jun 16;11. pii: 76651. doi: 10.7554/eLife.76651. PubMed 35708998.
Backbone
  Vector backbone: pJet1.2
  Backbone manufacturer: Thermo Scientific
  Backbone size w/o insert (bp): 3000
  Total vector size (bp): 5098
  Vector type: Mammalian Expression, Bacterial Expression, CRISPR ; Donor for homologous based knock in
  Selectable markers: Puromycin
Growth in bacteria
  Bacterial resistance: Ampicillin, 100 μg/mL
  Growth temperature: 37°C
  Growth strain: DH5alpha
  Copy number: Low Copy
Gene/Insert
  Gene/Insert name: RAB11A, member RAS oncogene family (alt name: YL8)
  Species: H. sapiens (human)
  Insert size (bp): 1898
  Entrez Gene: RAB11A (a.k.a. YL8)
  Promoter: SFFV
  Cloning method: Gibson Cloning
  Sequencing primers: 5′ CGACTCACTATAGGGAGAGCG; 3′ AAGAACATCGATTTTCCATGGCAG
Terms and licenses: Academic/Nonprofit Terms; Industry Terms: Not Available to Industry
Depositor comments: Here donor for integration of SFFV-T2A-Puromycine resistance-PolyA cassette (for knock out) to Rab11a locus This can be combined with knock in of DExCon module to be able to reversibly rescue Rab11a expression (from the second allele) on demand DExCon = Doxycycline-mediated endogenous gene Expression Control Please visit https://www.biorxiv.org/content/10.1101/2021.12.03.471086v1.full for bioRxiv preprint.
How to cite: pJET-61-SFFV-T2A-PuroR-polyA-R11a was a gift from Patrick Caswell (Addgene plasmid # 179892 ; http://n2t.net/addgene:179892 ; RRID:Addgene_179892)
