[The description below was written by a language model from this plasmid's Addgene catalogue record and pLannotate feature annotations shown in this document.]
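Description:
pJET-61-SFFV-T2A-PuroR-polyA-R11a is a homology-directed repair donor plasmid built by Gibson assembly in the pJET1.2 cloning backbone, about 5.1 kb in total. It is maintained in E. coli through a ColE1/pUC-type origin and the ampicillin resistance gene (bla). The catalogue lists it as low copy, although the annotated origin is of the type usually described as high copy. The backbone remnants typical of pJET1.2 are visible in the feature table. These are the lac UV5 promoter region with a CAP site, a fragment of the eco47IR lethal gene that is interrupted by the insert, and T7 promoters flanking the cloning site.

The payload of roughly 1.9 kb is a knock-in cassette flanked by homology arms for the human RAB11A locus. The arms themselves are not annotated in the feature table and presumably lie in the unannotated stretches on either side of the cassette. The cassette contains the spleen focus-forming virus LTR promoter, followed by the puromycin N-acetyltransferase gene (pac) and a bovine growth hormone polyadenylation signal. The name indicates a T2A self-cleaving peptide ahead of the resistance gene, but this element is not separately annotated. The short PGK promoter and MCS hits are only fragments.

When the donor is used with CRISPR-mediated cleavage at RAB11A, integration places a strong promoter, selectable marker and terminator in the locus. This disrupts expression of the endogenous gene and allows edited mammalian cells to be enriched with puromycin. The depositor notes that this knockout allele can be combined with a DExCon (doxycycline-mediated endogenous gene expression control) module knocked into the second allele, so that Rab11a expression can be reversibly rescued on demand.
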