Features (pLannotate 1.2.2; 14 found; start..end, strand, type, name):
    393..476     +  CDS            lacI (fragment): lac repressor; lacI; The lac repressor binds to the lac operator to inhibit transcription in E. coli. This inhibition can be relieved by adding lactose or isopropyl-β-D-thiogalactopyranoside (IPTG).
    501..522     +  protein_bind   CAP binding site: CAP binding activates transcription in the presence of cAMP. E. coli catabolite activator protein
    537..567     +  promoter       lac UV5 promoter: E. coli lac promoter with an "up" mutation
    620..1000    +  CDS            eco47IR (fragment): T2E7_ECOLX - Protein predicted: Swiss-Prot protein existence level 4. Recognizes the double-stranded sequence GGWCC and cleaves after G-1. From Escherichia coli.
   1008..1026    +  promoter       T7 promoter: promoter for bacteriophage T7 RNA polymerase
   1135..1152    +  promoter       PGK promoter (fragment): mouse phosphoglycerate kinase 1 promoter
   1353..1760    +  promoter       SFFV promoter: spleen focus-forming virus long terminal repeat (LTR) promoter
   1813..1834    +  misc_feature   MCS (fragment): multiple cloning site
   1922..2518    +  CDS            pac: PUAC_STRAD - Protein predicted: Swiss-Prot protein existence level 4. Detoxification of puromycin. From Streptomyces alboniger.
   2559..2783    +  polyA_signal   bGH poly(A) signal: bovine growth hormone polyadenylation signal
   3174..3192    -  promoter       T7 promoter: promoter for bacteriophage T7 RNA polymerase
   3584..3688    +  promoter       AmpR promoter: bla
   3689..4549    +  CDS            AmpR: β-lactamase; bla; confers resistance to ampicillin, carbenicillin, and related antibiotics
   4720..210     +  rep_origin     ori (across the origin): high-copy-number ColE1/pMB1/pBR322/pUC origin of replication
>Addgene plasmid #179892 | pJET-61-SFFV-T2A-PuroR-polyA-R11a | addgene full sequence | sequence record 358130 | Addgene NGS Result
CTACAGCGTGAGCTATGAGAAAGCGCCACGCTTCCCGAAGGGAGAAAGGCGGACAGGTATCCGGTAAGCG
GCAGGGTCGGAACAGGAGAGCGCACGAGGGAGCTTCCAGGGGGAAACGCCTGGTATCTTTATAGTCCTGT
CGGGTTTCGCCACCTCTGACTTGAGCGTCGATTTTTGTGATGCTCGTCAGGGGGGCGGAGCCTATGGAAA
AACGCCAGCAACGCGGCCTTTTTACGGTTCCTGGCCTTTTGCTGGCCTTTTGCTCACATGTTCTTTCCTG
CGTTATCCCCTGATTCTGTGGATAACCGTATTACCGCCTTTGAGTGAGCTGATACCGCTCGCCGCAGCCG
AACGACCGAGCGCAGCGAGTCAGTGAGCGAGGAAGCGGAAGAGCGCCCAATACGCAAACCGCCTCTCCCC
GCGCGTTGGCCGATTCATTAATGCAGCTGGCACGACAGGTTTCCCGACTGGAAAGCAATTGGCAGTGAGC
GCAACGCAATTAATGTGAGTTAGCTCACTCATTAGGCACCCCAGGCTTTACACTTTATGCTTCCGGCTCG
TATAATGTGTGGAATTATGAGCGGATAATAATTTCACACAGGAGGTTTAAACTTTAAACATGTCAAAAGA
GACGTCTTTTGTTAAGAATGCTGAGGAACTTGCAAAGCAAAAAATGGATGCTATTAACCCTGAACTTTCT
TCAAAATTTAAATTTTTAATAAAATTCCTGTCTCAGTTTCCTGAAGCTTGCTCTAAACCTCGTTCAAAAA
AAATGCAGAATAAAGTTGGTCAAGAGGAACATATTGAATATTTAGCTCGTAGTTTTCATGAGAGTCGATT
GCCAAGAAAACCCACGCCACCTACAACGGTTCCTGATGAGGTGGTTAGCATAGTTCTTAATATAAGTTTT
AATATACAGCCTGAAAATCTTGAGAGAATAAAAGAAGAACATCGATTTTCCATGGCAGCTGAGAATATTG
TAGGAGATCTTCTAGAAAGATAGCTGATAATACGACTCACTATAGGGACTATGGTAGCTAGGAGTTCCAG
GACTCAGTTTCCCCTTTGAGCCTCCTTTAGCGACTAAAGCTTGAAGCCCCACGCATCTCGACTCTCGCGC
ACACCGCCCTTGTTGGGCTCAGGGGCGGGGCGCCGCCCCCGGAAGTACTTCCCCTTAAAGGCTGGGGCCT
GCCGGAAATGGCGCAGCGGCAGGGAGGGGCTCTTCACCCAGTCCGGCAGTTGAAGCTCGGCGCTCGGGTT
ACCCCTGCAGCGACGCCCCCTGGTCCCACAGATACCACTGCTGCTCCCGCCCTTTCGCTCCTCGGCCGCG
CAATGGGATCGGGTGGGACTAGGTAACGCCATTTTGCAAGGCATGGAAAAATACCAAACCAAGAATAGAG
AAGTTCAGATCAAGGGCGGGTACATGAAAATAGCTAACGTTGGGCCAAACAGGATATCTGCGGTGAGCAG
TTTCGGCCCCGGCCCGGGGCCAAGAACAGATGGTCACCGCAGTTTCGGCCCCGGCCCGAGGCCAAGAACA
GATGGTCCCCAGATATGGCCCAACCCTCAGCAGTTTCTTAAGACCCATCAGATGTTTCCAGGCTCCCCCA
AGGACCTGAAATGACCCTGCGCCTTATTTGAATTAACCAATCAGCCTGCTTCTCGCTTCTGTTCGCGCGC
TTCTGCTTCCCGAGCTCTATAAAAGAGCTCACAACCCCTCACTCGGCGCGCCAGTCCTCCGACAGACTGA
GTCGCCCGGGGGGGATCTGGAGCTCTCGAGAATTCTCACGCGTCTGCAGGATATCAAGCTTGCGGTACCG
CGGGCCCGGGATCCATGGTGAGCACTAGTGGCAGCGGAGAGGGCAGAGGAAGTCTTCTAACATGCGGTGA
CGTGGAGGAGAATCCCGGCCCTAGGCTCGAGATGACGGAATATAAGCCCACAGTCAGATTGGCTACGAGA
GATGATGTTCCGCGAGCCGTGCGGACGCTCGCAGCCGCTTTTGCAGACTATCCTGCTACGCGACATACTG
TTGACCCTGATAGGCATATCGAAAGAGTAACCGAACTTCAGGAGCTCTTTCTGACTAGGGTCGGTTTGGA
TATTGGGAAGGTCTGGGTAGCCGACGACGGCGCCGCTGTCGCCGTATGGACGACTCCAGAGAGCGTAGAA
GCGGGAGCGGTATTTGCTGAGATCGGTCCACGGATGGCAGAATTGTCCGGCAGTAGACTTGCGGCTCAAC
AGCAAATGGAAGGACTTCTCGCACCGCATCGACCCAAAGAGCCCGCCTGGTTTCTTGCTACGGTAGGGGT
GTCCCCCGACCACCAGGGTAAGGGTCTCGGAAGTGCTGTTGTCCTTCCAGGAGTGGAAGCGGCAGAGCGC
GCGGGTGTTCCTGCGTTTCTGGAGACCTCAGCCCCAAGGAACCTTCCTTTTTATGAACGCTTGGGATTTA
CTGTCACGGCCGATGTTGAGGTTCCTGAAGGACCTCGGACATGGTGCATGACAAGGAAACCAGGGGCGTG
ATCTAGAGGGCCCGTTTAAACCCGCTGATCAGCCTCGACTGTGCCTTCTAGTTGCCAGCCATCTGTTGTT
TGCCCCTCCCCCGTGCCTTCCTTGACCCTGGAAGGTGCCACTCCCACTGTCCTTTCCTAATAAAATGAGG
AAATTGCATCGCATTGTCTGAGTAGGTGTCATTCTATTCTGGGGGGTGGGGTGGGGCAGGACAGCAAGGG
GGAGGATTGGGAAGACAATAGCAGGCATGCTGGGGATGCGGTGGGCTCTATGGGTCGACGGAACCGGTGC
TGGAAGTGGTACACGCGACGACGAGTACGACTACCTCTTTAAAGGTGAGGCCATGGGCTCTCGCACTCTA
CACAGTCCTCGTTCGGGGACCCGGGCCACTCCCGGTGGACCCTCGTGCCGGCCACCCCTGCACTGATATA
GGCCTCCCTCAGCCCTTCCTTTTTGTGCGGTTCCGTCTCCTACCCAGCTCAGCCTCTTCTCCCCCGCTCA
GACAGGGGTCCCCATCACATGCCGCTCTCTGAGCGACCTCTCCATAGGCCTTCGCTGGCCTCAGAGCCCC
TCCCTGCGTGTCCTTCCCCTGGCGGACTGCCTTCTCCCACATCGTATCTTGCTGAAAAACTCGAGCCATC
CGGAAGATCTGGCGGCCGCTCTCCCTATAGTGAGTCGTATTACGCCGGATGGATATGGTGTTCAGGCACA
AGTGTTAAAGCAGTTGATTTTATTCACTATGATGAAAAAAACAATGAATGGAACCTGCTCCAAGTTAAAA
ATAGAGATAATACCGAAAACTCATCGAGTAGTAAGATTAGAGATAATACAACAATAAAAAAATGGTTTAG
AACTTACTCACAGCGTGATGCTACTAATTGGGACAATTTTCCAGATGAAGTATCATCTAAGAATTTAAAT
GAAGAAGACTTCAGAGCTTTTGTTAAAAATTATTTGGCAAAAATAATATAATTCGGCTGCAGGGGCGGCC
TCGTGATACGCCTATTTTTATAGGTTAATGTCATGATAATAATGGTTTCTTAGACGTCAGGTGGCACTTT
TCGGGGAAATGTGCGCGGAACCCCTATTTGTTTATTTTTCTAAATACATTCAAATATGTATCCGCTCATG
AGACAATAACCCTGATAAATGCTTCAATAATATTGAAAAAGGAAGAGTATGAGTATTCAACATTTCCGTG
TCGCCCTTATTCCCTTTTTTGCGGCATTTTGCCTTCCTGTTTTTGCTCACCCAGAAACGCTGGTGAAAGT
AAAAGATGCTGAAGATCAGTTGGGTGCACGAGTGGGTTACATCGAACTGGATCTCAACAGCGGTAAGATC
CTTGAGAGTTTTCGCCCCGAAGAACGTTTTCCAATGATGAGCACTTTTAAAGTTCTGCTATGTGGCGCGG
TATTATCCCGTATTGACGCCGGGCAAGAGCAACTCGGTCGCCGCATACACTATTCTCAGAATGACTTGGT
TGAGTACTCACCAGTCACAGAAAAGCATCTTACGGATGGCATGACAGTAAGAGAATTATGCAGTGCTGCC
ATAACCATGAGTGATAACACTGCGGCCAACTTACTTCTGACAACGATCGGAGGACCGAAGGAGCTAACCG
CTTTTTTGCACAACATGGGGGATCATGTAACTCGCCTTGATCGTTGGGAACCGGAGCTGAATGAAGCCAT
ACCAAACGACGAGCGTGACACCACGATGCCTGTAGCAATGGCAACAACGTTGCGCAAACTATTAACTGGC
GAACTACTTACTCTAGCTTCCCGGCAACAATTAATAGACTGGATGGAGGCGGATAAAGTTGCAGGACCAC
TTCTGCGCTCGGCCCTTCCGGCTGGCTGGTTTATTGCTGATAAATCTGGAGCCGGTGAGCGTGGGTCTCG
CGGTATCATTGCAGCACTGGGGCCAGATGGTAAGCCCTCCCGTATCGTAGTTATCTACACGACGGGGAGT
CAGGCAACTATGGATGAACGAAATAGACAGATCGCTGAGATAGGTGCCTCACTGATTAAGCATTGGTAAC
TGTCAGACCAAGTTTACTCATATATACTTTAGATTGATTTAAAACTTCATTTTTAATTTAAAAGGATCTA
GGTGAAGATCCTTTTTGATAATCTCATGACCAAAATCCCTTAACGTGAGTTTTCGTTCCACTGAGCGTCA
GACCCCGTAGAAAAGATCAAAGGATCTTCTTGAGATCCTTTTTTTCTGCGCGTAATCTGCTGCTTGCAAA
CAAAAAAACCACCGCTACCAGCGGTGGTTTGTTTGCCGGATCAAGAGCTACCAACTCTTTTTCCGAAGGT
AACTGGCTTCAGCAGAGCGCAGATACCAAATACTGTTCTTCTAGTGTAGCCGTAGTTAGGCCACCACTTC
AAGAACTCTGTAGCACCGCCTACATACCTCGCTCTGCTAATCCTGTTACCAGTGGCTGCTGCCAGTGGCG
ATAAGTCGTGTCTTACCGGGTTGGACTCAAGACGATAGTTACCGGATAAGGCGCAGCGGTCGGGCTGAAC
GGGGGGTTCGTGCACACAGCCCAGCTTGGAGCGAACGACCTACACCGAACTGAGATAC
